Addgene plasmid #14231: pAG304GAL-ccdB-HA
Purpose: (Empty Backbone)
Depositing lab: Susan Lindquist. Depositing organization: Whitehead Institute for Biomedical Research. Publication: A suite of Gateway cloning vectors for high-throughput genetic analysis in Saccharomyces cerevisiae. Alberti S, Gitler AD, Lindquist S. Yeast. 2007 Oct . 24(10):913-9. 10.1002/yea.1502 PubMed 17583893.
Backbone
  Vector backbone: pRS304
  Vector type: Yeast Expression ; Gateway Destination
  Selectable markers: TRP1
Growth in bacteria
  Bacterial resistance: Chloramphenicol and Ampicillin, 25 & 100 μg/mL
  Growth temperature: 37°C
  Growth strain: ccdB Survival
  Growth instructions: DB3.1, ccdB Survival
  Copy number: Unknown
Gene/Insert
  Gene/Insert name: None
  Tag / fusion protein: 3HA (C terminal on backbone)
  Cloning method: Gateway Cloning
  Sequencing primers: 5′ GAL1
Terms and licenses: Academic/Nonprofit Terms; Industry Terms: Not Available to Industry
Depositor comments: Type of plasmid: integrating. This plasmid contains the Gateway technology from Invitrogen; Invitrogen requires purchasing of Gateway Clonase for carrying out the Gateway recombinational cloning reaction http://www.invitrogen.com PLEASE NOTE: This plasmid is missing the Cyc1 terminator. It is unknown how this will affect gene expression. Please note that the full plasmid sequence is provided as a reference only, and may not match the exact sequence of the plasmid.
How to cite: pAG304GAL-ccdB-HA was a gift from Susan Lindquist (Addgene plasmid # 14231 ; http://n2t.net/addgene:14231 ; RRID:Addgene_14231)
