[The description below was written by a language model from this plasmid's Addgene catalogue record and the feature table of its GenBank file.]
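Description:
pAG304GAL-ccdB-HA is an empty Gateway destination vector for galactose-inducible expression of C-terminally HA-tagged proteins in Saccharomyces cerevisiae. It is built on the pRS304 backbone, an integrating yeast vector. The feature table shows no yeast replication origin or centromere, so stable maintenance depends on integration into the genome, with selection through the TRP1 auxotrophic marker. In E. coli the plasmid replicates from a high-copy ColE1/pUC-type origin and carries an f1 origin. Ampicillin resistance is on the backbone and chloramphenicol resistance is inside the Gateway cassette. Because the cassette also encodes the gyrase poison CcdB, the unrecombined vector can only be propagated in ccdB-tolerant strains.

The expression unit starts with the GAL1 promoter and its Gal4-binding upstream activating sequence. This is followed by an attR1–CmR–ccdB–attR2 cassette and then a triple HA epitope coding sequence. An LR recombination with an entry clone swaps the CmR/ccdB segment for the gene of interest. This places the gene under GAL1 control and, provided the insert lacks a stop codon and is in frame, fuses it to 3xHA for immunodetection or immunoprecipitation. Loss of ccdB counter-selects against non-recombinant plasmids in standard E. coli strains. T7 and T3 promoters and common sequencing primer sites flank the cassette.

The record is inconsistent about the terminator. The reference sequence annotates a CYC1 terminator downstream of the tag, but the depositor states that the physical plasmid lacks it, with unknown effect on expression, and that the supplied sequence may not match the plasmid exactly. The vector belongs to a suite of yeast Gateway vectors designed for high-throughput genetic analysis.
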