LOCUS       Exported 6764 bp ds-DNA circular SYN 13-MAY-2021
DEFINITION  synthetic circular DNA
ACCESSION   .
VERSION     .
KEYWORDS    pAG304GAL-ccdB-HA
SOURCE      synthetic DNA construct
  ORGANISM  synthetic DNA construct
REFERENCE   1 (bases 1 to 6764)
  TITLE     S cerevisiae Advanced Gateway Destination Vectors
REFERENCE   2 (bases 1 to 6764)
  AUTHORS   .
  TITLE     Direct Submission
  JOURNAL   Exported May 13, 2021 from SnapGene Server 1.1.58
            http://www.snapgene.com
FEATURES             Location/Qualifiers
     source          1..6764
                     /organism="synthetic DNA construct"
                     /mol_type="other DNA"
     primer_bind     complement(29..51)
                     /label=pGEX 3'
                     /note="pGEX vectors, reverse primer"
     primer_bind     151..170
                     /label=pRS-marker
                     /note="pRS vectors, use to sequence yeast selectable
                     marker"
     promoter        185..465
                     /gene="S. cerevisiae TRP1"
                     /label=TRP1 promoter
     CDS             466..1140
                     /codon_start=1
                     /gene="S. cerevisiae TRP1"
                     /product="phosphoribosylanthranilate isomerase, required
                     for tryptophan biosynthesis"
                     /label=TRP1
                     /note="yeast auxotrophic marker"
                     /translation="MSVINFTGSSGPLVKVCGLQSTEAAECALDSDADLLGIICVPNRK
                     RTIDPVIARKISSLVKAYKNSSGTPKYLVGVFRNQPKEDVLALVNDYGIDIVQLHGDES
                     WQEYQEFLGLPVIKRLVFPKDCNILLSAASQKPHSFIPLFDSEAGGTGELLDWNSISDW
                     VGRQESPESLHFMLAGGLTPENVGDALRLNGVIGVDVSGGVETNGVKDSNKIANFVKNA
                     KK"
     rep_origin      complement(1237..1692)
                     /direction=LEFT
                     /label=f1 ori
                     /note="f1 bacteriophage origin of replication; arrow
                     indicates direction of (+) strand synthesis"
     primer_bind     complement(1374..1395)
                     /label=F1ori-F
                     /note="F1 origin, forward primer"
     primer_bind     1586..1605
                     /label=F1ori-R
                     /note="F1 origin, reverse primer"
     primer_bind     1822..1844
                     /label=M13/pUC Forward
                     /note="In lacZ gene"
     primer_bind     1836..1853
                     /label=M13 Forward
                     /note="In lacZ gene. Also called M13-F20 or M13 (-21)
                     Forward"
     primer_bind     1837..1853
                     /label=M13 fwd
                     /note="common sequencing primer, one of multiple similar
                     variants"
     primer_bind     1860..1879
                     /label=T7
                     /note="T7 promoter, forward primer"
     promoter        1860..1878
                     /label=T7 promoter
                     /note="promoter for bacteriophage T7 RNA polymerase"
     promoter        1898..2339
                     /gene="S. cerevisiae GAL1"
                     /label=GAL1 promoter
                     /note="inducible promoter, regulated by Gal4"
     protein_bind    1898..2015
                     /label=UAS
                     /bound_moiety="Gal4"
                     /note="upstream activating sequence mediating
                     Gal4-dependent induction"
     primer_bind     2310..2333
                     /label=GAL1
                     /note="S. cerevisiae GAL1 promoter, forward primer"
     primer_bind     2354..2370
                     /label=SK primer
                     /note="common sequencing primer, one of multiple similar
                     variants"
     primer_bind     2354..2370
                     /label=pBluescriptSK
                     /note="For pBluescript vector"
     protein_bind    2378..2502
                     /gene="mutant version of attR"
                     /label=attR1
                     /bound_moiety="LR Clonase(TM)"
                     /note="recombination site for the Gateway(R) LR reaction"
     promoter        2527..2557
                     /label=lac UV5 promoter
                     /note="E. coli lac promoter with an ""up"" mutation"
     CDS             2611..3270
                     /codon_start=1
                     /gene="cat"
                     /product="chloramphenicol acetyltransferase"
                     /label=CmR
                     /note="confers resistance to chloramphenicol"
                     /translation="MEKKITGYTTVDISQWHRKEHFEAFQSVAQCTYNQTVQLDITAFL
                     KTVKKNKHKFYPAFIHILARLMNAHPEFRMAMKDGELVIWDSVHPCYTVFHEQTETFSS
                     LWSEYHDDFRQFLHIYSQDVACYGENLAYFPKGFIENMFFVSANPWVSFTSFDLNVANM
                     DNFFAPVFTMGKYYTQGDKVLMPLAIQVHHAVCDGFHVGRMLNELQQYCDEWQGGA"
     primer_bind     complement(2677..2696)
                     /label=CAT-R
                     /note="Chloramphenicol resistance gene, reverse primer"
     CDS             3615..3920
                     /codon_start=1
                     /gene="ccdB"
                     /product="CcdB, a bacterial toxin that poisons DNA gyrase"
                     /label=ccdB
                     /note="Plasmids containing the ccdB gene cannot be
                     propagated in standard E. coli strains."
                     /translation="MQFKVYTYKRESRYRLFVDVQSDIIDTPGRRMVIPLASARLLSDK
                     VSRELYPVVHIGDESWRMMTTDMASVPVSVIGEEVADLSHRENDIKNAINLMFWGI"
     primer_bind     3799..3818
                     /label=ccdB-fwd
                     /note="ccdB gene, forward primer"
     protein_bind    complement(3961..4085)
                     /gene="mutant version of attR"
                     /label=attR2
                     /bound_moiety="LR Clonase(TM)"
                     /note="recombination site for the Gateway(R) LR reaction"
     CDS             4126..4215
                     /codon_start=1
                     /product="three tandem HA epitope tags"
                     /label=3xHA
                     /translation="YPYDVPDYAGYPYDVPDYAGSYPYDVPDYA"
     terminator      4234..4481
                     /gene="S. cerevisiae CYC1"
                     /label=CYC1 terminator
                     /note="transcription terminator for CYC1"
     primer_bind     complement(4250..4268)
                     /label=CYC1
                     /note="CYC1 transcription termination signal, reverse
                     primer"
     promoter        complement(4504..4522)
                     /label=T3 promoter
                     /note="promoter for bacteriophage T3 RNA polymerase"
     primer_bind     complement(4543..4559)
                     /label=M13 rev
                     /note="common sequencing primer, one of multiple similar
                     variants"
     primer_bind     complement(4543..4559)
                     /label=M13 Reverse
                     /note="In lacZ gene. Also called M13-rev"
     primer_bind     complement(4556..4578)
                     /label=M13/pUC Reverse
                     /note="In lacZ gene"
     protein_bind    4567..4583
                     /label=lac operator
                     /bound_moiety="lac repressor encoded by lacI"
                     /note="The lac repressor binds to the lac operator to
                     inhibit transcription in E. coli. This inhibition can be
                     relieved by adding lactose or
                     isopropyl-beta-D-thiogalactopyranoside (IPTG)."
     promoter        complement(4591..4621)
                     /label=lac promoter
                     /note="promoter for the E. coli lac operon"
     primer_bind     complement(4774..4791)
                     /label=L4440
                     /note="L4440 vector, forward primer"
     rep_origin      complement(4945..5533)
                     /direction=LEFT
                     /label=ori
                     /note="high-copy-number ColE1/pMB1/pBR322/pUC origin of
                     replication"
     CDS             complement(5704..6564)
                     /codon_start=1
                     /gene="bla"
                     /product="beta-lactamase"
                     /label=AmpR
                     /note="confers resistance to ampicillin, carbenicillin, and
                     related antibiotics"
                     /translation="MSIQHFRVALIPFFAAFCLPVFAHPETLVKVKDAEDQLGARVGYI
                     ELDLNSGKILESFRPEERFPMMSTFKVLLCGAVLSRIDAGQEQLGRRIHYSQNDLVEYS
                     PVTEKHLTDGMTVRELCSAAITMSDNTAANLLLTTIGGPKELTAFFHNMGDHVTRLDRW
                     EPELNEAIPNDERDTTMPVAMATTLRKLLTGELLTLASRQQLIDWMEADKVAGPLLRSA
                     LPAGWFIADKSGAGERGSRGIIAALGPDGKPSRIVVIYTTGSQATMDERNRQIAEIGAS
                     LIKHW"
     primer_bind     6327..6346
                     /label=Amp-R
                     /note="Ampicillin resistance gene, reverse primer"
     promoter        complement(6565..6669)
                     /gene="bla"
                     /label=AmpR promoter
     primer_bind     6737..6755
                     /label=pBRforEco
                     /note="pBR322 vectors, upsteam of EcoRI site, forward
                     primer"
ORIGIN
        1 tcgcgcgttt cggtgatgac ggtgaaaacc tctgacacat gcagctcccg gagacggtca
       61 cagcttgtct gtaagcggat gccgggagca gacaagcccg tcagggcgcg tcagcgggtg
      121 ttggcgggtg tcggggctgg cttaactatg cggcatcaga gcagattgta ctgagagtgc
      181 accaaacgac attactatat atataatata ggaagcattt aatagacagc atcgtaatat
      241 atgtgtactt tgcagttatg acgccagatg gcagtagtgg aagatattct ttattgaaaa
      301 atagcttgtc accttacgta caatcttgat ccggagcttt tctttttttg ccgattaaga
      361 attaattcgg tcgaaaaaag aaaaggagag ggccaagagg gagggcattg gtgactattg
      421 agcacgtgag tatacgtgat taagcacaca aaggcagctt ggagtatgtc tgttattaat
      481 ttcacaggta gttctggtcc attggtgaaa gtttgcggct tgcagagcac agaggccgca
      541 gaatgtgctc tagattccga tgctgacttg ctgggtatta tatgtgtgcc caatagaaag
      601 agaacaattg acccggttat tgcaaggaaa atttcaagtc ttgtaaaagc atataaaaat
      661 agttcaggca ctccgaaata cttggttggc gtgtttcgta atcaacctaa ggaggatgtt
      721 ttggctctgg tcaatgatta cggcattgat atcgtccaac tgcatggaga tgagtcgtgg
      781 caagaatacc aagagttcct cggtttgcca gttattaaaa gactcgtatt tccaaaagac
      841 tgcaacatac tactcagtgc agcttcacag aaacctcatt cgtttattcc cttgtttgat
      901 tcagaagcag gtgggacagg tgaacttttg gattggaact cgatttctga ctgggttgga
      961 aggcaagaga gccccgaaag cttacatttt atgttagctg gtggactgac gccagaaaat
     1021 gttggtgatg cgcttagatt aaatggcgtt attggtgttg atgtaagcgg aggtgtggag
     1081 acaaatggtg taaaagactc taacaaaata gcaaatttcg tcaaaaatgc taagaaatag
     1141 gttattactg agtagtattt atttaagtat tgtttgtgca cttgcctgcg gtgtgaaata
     1201 ccgcacagat gcgtaaggag aaaataccgc atcaggaaat tgtaaacgtt aatattttgt
     1261 taaaattcgc gttaaatttt tgttaaatca gctcattttt taaccaatag gccgaaatcg
     1321 gcaaaatccc ttataaatca aaagaataga ccgagatagg gttgagtgtt gttccagttt
     1381 ggaacaagag tccactatta aagaacgtgg actccaacgt caaaggnnnn nnnnnnnnnn
     1441 nnnnnnnnnn nnnnnnnnnn nnnnnnnnnn nnnnntnnnn nnnnnnnnnn nnnnnnnnnn
     1501 nnnnnnnnnn nnnnnnnnnn nnnnnnnnnn nnnnnnnnnn nnnnnnnnnn nnnnnnnnnn
     1561 nnnnnnngnn nnnnnnnnnn nnnnnnnnnn nnnnnnnnnn nnnnnnnnnn nnnnnnnnnn
     1621 nnnnnnnnnn nnnnnnnnnn nnnnnnnnnn nnnnnnnnnn nnnnnnnnnn nnnnnnnnnn
     1681 nnnnnnnnnn nncgcgccat tcgccattca ggctgcgcaa ctgttgggaa gggcgatcgg
     1741 tgcgggcctc ttcgctatta cgccagctgg cgaagggggg atgtgctgca aggcgattaa
     1801 gttgggtaac gccagggttt tcccagtcac gacgttgtaa aacgacggcc agtgaattgt
     1861 aatacgactc actatagggc gaattggagc tctagtacgg attagaagcc gccgagcggg
     1921 cgacagccct ccgacggaag actctcctcc gtgcgtcctc gtcttcaccg gtcgcgttcc
     1981 tgaaacgcag atgtgcctcg cgccgcactg ctccgaacaa taaagattct acaatactag
     2041 cttttatggt tatgaagagg aaaaattggc agtaacctgg ccccacaaac cttcaaatta
     2101 acgaatcaaa ttaacaacca taggatgata atgcgattag ttttttagcc ttatttctgg
     2161 ggtaattaat cagcgaagcg atgatttttg atctattaac agatatataa atggaaaagc
     2221 tgcataacca ctttaactaa tactttcaac attttcagtt tgtattactt cttattcaaa
     2281 tgtcataaaa gtatcaacaa aaaattgtta atatacctct atactttaac gtcaaggaga
     2341 aaaaaccccg gattctagaa ctagtggatc ccccatcaca agtttgtaca aaaaagctga
     2401 acgagaaacg taaaatgata taaatatcaa tatattaaat tagattttgc ataaaaaaca
     2461 gactacataa tactgtaaaa cacaacatat ccagtcacta tggcggccgc attaggcacc
     2521 ccaggcttta cactttatgc ttccggctcg tataatgtgt ggattttgag ttaggatccg
     2581 tcgagatttt caggagctaa ggaagctaaa atggagaaaa aaatcactgg atataccacc
     2641 gttgatatat cccaatggca tcgtaaagaa cattttgagg catttcagtc agttgctcaa
     2701 tgtacctata accagaccgt tcagctggat attacggcct ttttaaagac cgtaaagaaa
     2761 aataagcaca agttttatcc ggcctttatt cacattcttg cccgcctgat gaatgctcat
     2821 ccggaattcc gtatggcaat gaaagacggt gagctggtga tatgggatag tgttcaccct
     2881 tgttacaccg ttttccatga gcaaactgaa acgttttcat cgctctggag tgaataccac
     2941 gacgatttcc ggcagtttct acacatatat tcgcaagatg tggcgtgtta cggtgaaaac
     3001 ctggcctatt tccctaaagg gtttattgag aatatgtttt tcgtctcagc caatccctgg
     3061 gtgagtttca ccagttttga tttaaacgtg gccaatatgg acaacttctt cgcccccgtt
     3121 ttcaccatgg gcaaatatta tacgcaaggc gacaaggtgc tgatgccgct ggcgattcag
     3181 gttcatcatg ccgtctgtga tggcttccat gtcggcagaa tgcttaatga attacaacag
     3241 tactgcgatg agtggcaggg cggggcgtaa acgccgcgtg gatccggctt actaaaagcc
     3301 agataacagt atgcgtattt gcgcgctgat ttttgcggta taagaatata tactgatatg
     3361 tatacccgaa gtatgtcaaa aagaggtatg ctatgaagca gcgtattaca gtgacagttg
     3421 acagcgacag ctatcagttg ctcaaggcat atatgatgtc aatatctccg gtctggtaag
     3481 cacaaccatg cagaatgaag cccgtcgtct gcgtgccgaa cgctggaaag cggaaaatca
     3541 ggaagggatg gctgaggtcg cccggtttat tgaaatgaac ggctcttttg ctgacgagaa
     3601 caggggctgg tgaaatgcag tttaaggttt acacctataa aagagagagc cgttatcgtc
     3661 tgtttgtgga tgtacagagt gatattattg acacgcccgg gcgacggatg gtgatccccc
     3721 tggccagtgc acgtctgctg tcagataaag tctcccgtga actttacccg gtggtgcata
     3781 tcggggatga aagctggcgc atgatgacca ccgatatggc cagtgtgccg gtctccgtta
     3841 tcggggaaga agtggctgat ctcagccacc gcgaaaatga catcaaaaac gccattaacc
     3901 tgatgttctg gggaatataa atgtcaggct cccttataca cagccagtct gcaggtcgac
     3961 catagtgact ggatatgttg tgttttacag tattatgtag tctgtttttt atgcaaaatc
     4021 taatttaata tattgatatt tatatcattt tacgtttctc gttcagcttt cttgtacaaa
     4081 gtggtgatgg gctgcaggaa ttcgatatca agcttaggtg gaatgtaccc atacgatgtt
     4141 cctgactatg cgggctatcc ctatgacgtc ccggactatg caggatccta tccatatgac
     4201 gttccagatt acgctgctca gtgctaactc gagtcatgta attagttatg tcacgcttac
     4261 attcacgccc tccccccaca tccgctctaa ccgaaaagga aggagttaga caacctgaag
     4321 tctaggtccc tatttatttt tttatagtta tgttagtatt aagaacgtta tttatatttc
     4381 aaatttttct tttttttctg tacagacgcg tgtacgcatg taacattata ctgaaaacct
     4441 tgcttgagaa ggttttggga cgctcgaagg ctttaatttg cggccggtac ccagcttttg
     4501 ttccctttag tgagggttaa ttccgagctt ggcgtaatca tggtcatagc tgtttcctgt
     4561 gtgaaattgt tatccgctca caattccaca caacatagga gccggaagca taaagtgtaa
     4621 agcctggggt gcctaatgag tgaggtaact cacattaatt gcgttgcgct cactgcccgc
     4681 tttccagtcg ggaaacctgt cgtgccagct gcattaatga atcggccaac gcgcggggag
     4741 aggcggtttg cgtattgggc gctcttccgc ttcctcgctc actgactcgc tgcgctcggt
     4801 cgttcggctg cggcgagcgg tatcagctca ctcaaaggcg gtaatacggt tatccacaga
     4861 atcaggggat aacgcaggaa agaacatgtg agcaaaaggc cagcaaaagg ccaggaaccg
     4921 taaaaaggcc gcgttgctgg cgtttttcca taggctcggc ccccctgacg agcatcacaa
     4981 aaatcgacgc tcaagtcaga ggtggcgaaa cccgacagga ctataaagat accaggcgtt
     5041 cccccctgga agctccctcg tgcgctctcc tgttccgacc ctgccgctta ccggatacct
     5101 gtccgccttt ctcccttcgg gaagcgtggc gctttctcaa tgctcacgct gtaggtatct
     5161 cagttcggtg taggtcgttc gctccaagct gggctgtgtg cacgaacccc ccgttcagcc
     5221 cgaccgctgc gccttatccg gtaactatcg tcttgagtcc aacccggtaa gacacgactt
     5281 atcgccactg gcagcagcca ctggtaacag gattagcaga gcgaggtatg taggcggtgc
     5341 tacagagttc ttgaagtggt ggcctaacta cggctacact agaaggacag tatttggtat
     5401 ctgcgctctg ctgaagccag ttaccttcgg aaaaagagtt ggtagctctt gatccggcaa
     5461 acaaaccacc gctggtagcg gtggtttttt tgtttgcaag cagcagatta cgcgcagaaa
     5521 aaaaggatct caagaagatc ctttgatctt ttctacgggg tctgacgctc agtggaacga
     5581 aaactcacgt taagggattt tggtcatgag attatcaaaa aggatcttca cctagatcct
     5641 tttaaattaa aaatgaagtt ttaaatcaat ctaaagtata tatgagtaaa cttggtctga
     5701 cagttaccaa tgcttaatca gtgaggcacc tatctcagcg atctgtctat ttcgttcatc
     5761 catagttgcc tgactgcccg tcgtgtagat aactacgata cgggagggct taccatctgg
     5821 ccccagtgct gcaatgatac cgcgagaccc acgctcaccg gctccagatt tatcagcaat
     5881 aaaccagcca gccggaaggg ccgagcgcag aagtggtcct gcaactttat ccgcctccat
     5941 ccagtctatt aattgttgcc gggaagctag agtaagtagt tcgccagtta atagtttgcg
     6001 caacgttgtt gccattgcta caggcatcgt ggtgtcacgc tcgtcgtttg gtatggcttc
     6061 attcagctcc ggttcccaac gatcaaggcg agttacatga tcccccatgt tgtgaaaaaa
     6121 agcggttagc tccttcggtc ctccgatcgt tgtcagaagt aagttggccg cagtgttatc
     6181 actcatggtt atggcagcac tgcataattc tcttactgtc atgccatccg taagatgctt
     6241 ttctgtgact ggtgagtact caaccaagtc attctgagaa tagtgtatgc ggcgaccgag
     6301 ttgctcttgc ccggcgtcaa tacgggataa taccgcgcca catagcagaa ctttaaaagt
     6361 gctcatcatt ggaaaacgtt cttcggggcg aaaactctca aggatcttac cgctgttgag
     6421 atccagttcg atgtaaccca ctcgtgcacc caactgatct tcagcatctt ttactttcac
     6481 cagcgtttct gggtgagcaa aaacaggaag gcaaaatgcc gcaaaaaagg gaataagggc
     6541 gacacggaaa tgttgaatac tcatactctt cctttttcaa tattattgaa gcatttatca
     6601 gggttattgt ctcatgagcg gatacatatt tgaatgtatt tagaaaaata aacaaatagg
     6661 ggttccgcgc acatttcccc gaaaagtgcc acctgacgtc taagaaacca ttattatcat
     6721 gacattaacc tataaaaata ggcgtatcac gaggcccttt cgtc
//
