>Addgene plasmid #14231 | pAG304GAL-ccdB-HA | addgene partial sequence | sequence record 20654 | 14231 with pRS_marker
TACTATATATATAATATAGGGAAGCATTTAATAGAACAGCATCGTAATATATGTGTACTTTGCAGTTATG
ACGCCAGATGGCAGTAGTGGAAGATATTCTTTATTGAAAAATAGCTTGTCACCTTACGTACAATCTTGAT
CCGGAGCTTTTCTTTTTTTGCCGATTAAGAATTAATTCGGTCGAAAAAAGAAAAGGAGAGGGCCAAGAGG
GAGGGCATTGGTGACTATTGAGCACGTGAGTATACGTGATTAAGCACACAAAGGCAGCTTGGAGTATGTC
TGTTATTAATTTCACAGGTAGTTCTGGTCCATTGGTGAAAGTTTGCGGCTTGCAGAGCACAGAGGCCGCA
GAATGTGCTCTAGATTCCGATGCTGACTTGCTGGGTATTATATGTGTGCCCAATAGAAAGAGAACAATTG
ACCCGGTTATTGCAAGGAAAATTTCAAGTCTTGTAAAAGCATATAAAAATAGTTCAGGCACTCCGAAATA
CTTGGTTGGCGTGTTTCGTAATCAACCTAAGGAGGATGTTTTGGCTCTGGTCAATGATTACGGCATTGAT
ATCGTCCAACTGCATGGAGATGAGTCGTGGCAAGAATACCAAGAGTTCCTCGGTTTG
