>Addgene plasmid #14231 | pAG304GAL-ccdB-HA | addgene partial sequence | sequence record 20655 | 14231 with GW5
AAAGTGTAAAGCCTGGGGGTGCCTAATGCGGCCGCCATAGTGACTGGATATGTTGTGTTTTACAGTATTA
TGTAGTCTGTTTTTTATGCAAAATCTAATTTAATATATTGATATTTATATCATTTTACGTTTCTCGTTCA
GCTTTTTTGTACAAACTTGTGATGGGGGATCCACTAGTTCTAGAATCCGGGGTTTTTTCTCCTTGACGTT
AAAGTATAGAGGTATATTAACAATTTTTTGTTGATACTTTTATTACATTTGAATAAGAAGTAATACAAAC
CGAAAATGTTGAAAGTATTAGTTAAAGTGGTTATGCAGTTTTTGCATTTATATATCTGTTAATAGATCAA
AAATCATCGCTTCGCTGATTAATTACCCCAGAAATAAGGCTAAAAAACTAATCGCATTATCATCCTATGG
TTGTTAATTTGATTCGTTCATTTGAAGGTTTGTGGGGCCAGGTTACTGCCAATTTTTCCTCTTCATAACC
ATAAAAGCTAGTATTGTAGAATCTTTATTGTTCGGAGCAGTGCGGCGCGAGGCACATCTGCGTTTCAGGA
ACGCGACCGGTGAAGACGAGGACGCACGGAGGAGAGTCTTCCTTCGGAGGGCTGTCACCCGCTCGGCGGC
TTCTAATCCGTACTAGAGCTCCAATTCGCCCTATAGTGAGTCGTATTACAATTCACTGGCCGTCGTTTT
