>Addgene plasmid #14231 | pAG304GAL-ccdB-HA | addgene partial sequence | sequence record 20656 | 14231 with GW3
GTTATCGGGGAGAAGTGGCTGATCTCAGCCCACCGCGAAAATGACATCAAAAACGCCATTAACCTGATGT
TCTGGGGAATATAAATGTCAGGCTCCCTTATACACAGCCAGTCTGCAGGTCGACCATAGTGACTGGATAT
GTTGTGTTTTACAGTATTATGTAGTCTGTTTTTTATGCAAAATCTAATTTAATATATTGATATTTATATC
ATTTTACGTTTCTCGTTCAGCTTTCTTGTACAAAGTGGTGATGGGCTGCAGGAATTCGATATCAAGCTTA
GGTGGAATGTACCCATACGATGTTCCTGACTATGCGGGCTATCCCTATGACGTCCCGGACTATGCAGGAT
CCTATCCATATGACGTTCCAGATTACGCTGCTCAGTGCTAACTCGAGGGGGGGCCCGGTACCAGCTTTTG
TTCCCTTTAGTGAGGGTTAATTTCGAGCTTGGCGTAATCATGGTCATAGCTGTTTCCTGTGTGAAATTGT
TATCCGCTCACAATTCCACACAACATACAAGCCGGAAGCATAAAGTGTAAAGCCTGGGGTGCCTAATGAG
TGAGCTAACTCACATTAATTGCGTTGCGCTCACTGCCCGCTTTCCAGTCGGGAAACCTGTCGTGCCAGCT
GCATTAATGAATCGGCCAACGCGCGGGGAGAGGCGGTTTGCGTATT
